Addgene plasmid #25682: pEBB XIAP W310A/H467A
Depositing lab: Colin Duckett. Depositing organization: University of Michigan. Publication: Uncoupling of the signaling and caspase-inhibitory properties of X-linked inhibitor of apoptosis. Lewis J, Burstein E, Reffey SB, Bratton SB, Roberts AB, Duckett CS. J Biol Chem. 2004 Mar 5. 279(10):9023-9. 10.1074/jbc.M312891200 PubMed 14701799.
Backbone
  Vector backbone: pEBB
  Backbone manufacturer: Baltimore Lab
  Backbone size w/o insert (bp): 5353
  Vector type: Mammalian Expression
Growth in bacteria
  Bacterial resistance: Ampicillin, 100 μg/mL
  Growth temperature: 37°C
  Growth strain: DH5alpha
  Copy number: High Copy
Gene/Insert
  Gene/Insert name: XIAP (alt name: hILP)
  Species: H. sapiens (human)
  Insert size (bp): 1500
  Mutation: W310A H467A
  GenBank ID: HSU32974
  Entrez Gene: XIAP (a.k.a. API3, BIRC4, IAP-3, ILP1, MIHA, XLP2, hIAP-3, hIAP3)
  Cloning method: Restriction Enzyme; 5′ cloning site BamHI (unknown if destroyed); 3′ cloning site NotI (unknown if destroyed)
  Sequencing primers: 5′ EF-1a Forward; 3′ M13_puc_F
Terms and licenses: Academic/Nonprofit Terms; Industry Terms: Not Available to Industry
Depositor comments: Site-directed mutagnesis was performed on pEBB XIAP W310A to change H467 to Ala (CAT to GCT). This mutation destroys the E3 Ub ligase function of XIAP. #723
How to cite: pEBB XIAP W310A/H467A was a gift from Colin Duckett (Addgene plasmid # 25682 ; http://n2t.net/addgene:25682 ; RRID:Addgene_25682)
