[The description below was written by a language model from this plasmid's Addgene catalogue record.]
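Description:
pEBB XIAP W310A/H467A is a mammalian expression plasmid built on the pEBB backbone (about 5.4 kb without insert) and carrying a roughly 1.5 kb human XIAP cDNA (also known as hILP or BIRC4), cloned by restriction digestion between BamHI and NotI sites. It is maintained in E. coli as a high-copy plasmid under ampicillin selection. The record does not explicitly name the promoter, the origin of replication, or any mammalian selection marker. However, an EF-1α forward primer is listed for sequencing into the 5′ end of the insert, which suggests that expression is driven from an EF-1α promoter. No epitope tag or reporter is recorded.

The insert encodes X-linked inhibitor of apoptosis with two alanine substitutions. According to the depositor's notes, the plasmid was made by site-directed mutagenesis of an existing pEBB XIAP W310A construct to convert histidine 467 to alanine, a change that abolishes the E3 ubiquitin ligase activity of XIAP. From general knowledge of the protein, H467 lies in the C-terminal RING domain. W310 lies in the BIR3 domain, where its mutation is generally understood to impair binding and inhibition of caspase-9, although the record itself does not describe the effect of W310A.

The associated study aimed to separate XIAP's signaling functions from its caspase-inhibitory properties. This double mutant is therefore suited to transient expression in mammalian cells, where it can be compared with wild-type and single-mutant XIAP to ask which activities depend on the ligase function and on BIR3.
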