>Addgene plasmid #25682 | pEBB XIAP W310A/H467A | addgene partial sequence | sequence record 31720 | 25682 with hXIAP-fwd (ggcgacactttcctaattgc)
ATTCGAGTGNTCTGATGCTGTGAGTTCTGATAGGAATTTCCCAAATTCAACAAATCTTCCAAGAAATCCA
TCCATGGCAGATTATGAAGCACGGATCTTTACTTTTGGGACATGGATATACTCAGTTAACAAGGAGCAGC
TTGCAAGAGCTGGATTTTATGCTTTAGGTGAAGGTGATAAAGTAAAGTGCTTTCACTGTGGAGGAGGGCT
AACTGATGCGAAGCCCAGTGAAGACCCTTGGGAACAACATGCTAAATGGTATCCAGGGTGCAAATATCTG
TTAGAACAGAAGGGACAAGAATATATAAACAATATTCATTTAACTCATTCACTTGAGGAGTGTCTGGTAA
GAACTACTGAGAAAACACCATCACTAACTAGAAGAATTGATGATACCATCTTCCAAAATCCTATGGTACA
AGAAGCTATACGAATGGGGTTCAGTTTCAAGGACATTAAGAAAATAATGGAGGAAAAAATTCAGATATCT
GGGAGCAACTATAAATCACTTGAGGTTCTGGTTGCAGATCTAGTGAATGCTCAGAAAGACAGTATGCCAG
ATGAGTCAAGTCAGACTTCATTACAGAAAGAGATTAGTACTGAAGAGCAGCTAAGGCGCCTGCAAGAGGA
GAAGCTTTGCAAAATCTGTATGGATAGAAATATTGCTATCGTTTTTGTTCCTTGTGGAGCTCTAGTCACT
TGTAAACAATGTGCTGAAGCAGTTGACAAGTGTCCCATGTGCTACACAGTCATTACTTTCAAGCAAAAAA
TTTTTATGTCTTAATCTAACTCTATAGTAGGCATGTTATGTTGTTCTTATTACCCTGATTGAATGTGTGA
TGTGAACTGACTTTAAGTAATCAGGATTGAATTCGATATCAAGCTTATCGATGCGGCCGCGACTCTAGAG
TGAGGGTCCCCACCTGGGACCCTTGAGAGTATC
