>Addgene plasmid #25682 | pEBB XIAP W310A/H467A | addgene partial sequence | sequence record 31721 | 25682 with EF-1a-F
GTGTCGTGAGGATTCTCTAGAGATCCCTCGACCTCGAGATCCATTGTGCTGGATCCATGACTTTTAACAG
TTTTGAAGGATCTAAAACTTGTGTACCTGCAGACATCAATAAGGAAGAAGAATTTGTAGAAGAGTTTAAT
AGATTAAAAACTTTTGCTAATTTTCCAAGTGGTAGTCCTGTTTCAGCATCAACACTGGCACGAGCAGGGT
TTCTTTATACTGGTGAAGGAGATACCGTGCGGTGCTTTAGTTGTCATGCAGCTGTAGATAGATGGCAATA
TGGAGACTCAGCAGTTGGAAGACACAGGAAAGTATCCCCAAATTGCAGATTTATCAACGGCTTTTATCTT
GAAAATAGTGCCACGCAGTCTACAAATTCTGGTATCCAGAATGGTCAGTACAAAGTTGAAAACTATCTGG
GAAGCAGAGATCATTTTGCCTTAGACAGGCCATCTGAGACACATGCAGACTATCTTTTGAGAACTGGGCA
GGTTGTAGATATATCAGACACCATATACCCGAGGAACCCTGCCATGTATAGTGAAGAAGCTAGATTAAAG
TCCTTTCAGAACTGGCCAGACTATGCTCACCTAACCCCAAGAGAGTTAGCAAGTGCTGGACTCTACTACA
CAGGTATTGGTGACCAAGTGCAGTGCTTTTGTTGTGGTGGAAAACTGAAAAATTGGGAACCTTGTGATCG
TGCCTGGTCAGAACACAGGCGACACTTTCCTAATTGCTTCTTTGTTTTGGGCCGGAATCTTAATATTCGA
AGTGAATCTGATGCTGTGAGTTCTGATAGGAATTTCCCAAATTCAACAAATCTTCCAAGAAATCCATCCA
TGGCAGATTATGAAGCACGGATCTTTACTTTTGGGACATGGATATACTCAGTTAACA
